Addgene plasmid #65691: pCNL-N1_vinculin
Purpose: Expresses Vinculin-CNL in mammalian cells
Depositing lab: Yasushi Okada. Depositing organization: RIKEN Quantitative Biology Center (QBiC). Publication: Expanded palette of Nano-lanterns for real-time multicolor luminescence imaging. Takai A, Nakano M, Saito K, Haruno R, Watanabe TM, Ohyanagi T, Jin T, Okada Y, Nagai T. Proc Natl Acad Sci U S A. 2015 Apr 7;112(14):4352-6. doi: 10.1073/pnas.1418468112. Epub 2015 Mar 23. PubMed 25831507.
Backbone
  Vector backbone: pCNL-N1
  Backbone manufacturer: Addgene #64304
  Backbone size w/o insert (bp): 5600
  Total vector size (bp): 8800
  Vector type: Mammalian Expression, Luciferase
  Selectable markers: Neomycin (select with G418)
Growth in bacteria
  Bacterial resistance: Kanamycin, 50 μg/mL
  Growth temperature: 37°C
  Growth strain: DH5alpha
  Copy number: High Copy
Gene/Insert
  Gene/Insert name: vinculin
  Species: M. musculus (mouse)
  Insert size (bp): 3200
  Entrez Gene: Vcl (a.k.a. 9430097D22)
  Promoter: CMV
  Tag / fusion protein: CNL (C terminal on backbone)
  Cloning method: Restriction Enzyme; 5′ cloning site EcoRI (not destroyed); 3′ cloning site SalI (not destroyed)
  Sequencing primers: 5′ CMV Forward; 3′ EGFP-N
Resource information
  A portion of this plasmid was derived from a plasmid made by: pmTurquoise2-N1 (gifted from Dr Dorus Gadella Lab)
Terms and licenses: Academic/Nonprofit Terms; Industry Terms: Not Available to Industry
How to cite: pCNL-N1_vinculin was a gift from Yasushi Okada (Addgene plasmid # 65691 ; http://n2t.net/addgene:65691 ; RRID:Addgene_65691)
