[The description below was written by a language model from this plasmid's Addgene catalogue record.]
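Description:
pCNL-N1_vinculin is a mammalian expression plasmid of about 8.8 kb that produces mouse vinculin (Vcl) fused at its C terminus to CNL, the cyan member of the Nano-lantern family of luminescent reporter proteins. It is built on the pCNL-N1 backbone (about 5.6 kb), an N1-style fusion vector in which the gene of interest is placed upstream of the tag. Part of the plasmid derives from pmTurquoise2-N1, consistent with a cyan fluorescent protein component in the reporter. The roughly 3.2 kb vinculin insert was cloned between EcoRI and SalI sites, both of which remain intact, and transcription of the fusion is driven by the CMV promoter for strong constitutive expression in mammalian cells.

In bacteria the plasmid is maintained at high copy number under kanamycin selection. A neomycin resistance marker allows G418 selection of stably transfected mammalian cells. No feature table accompanies the record, so the origin of replication, polyadenylation signal and linker details are not stated.

Nano-lanterns combine a luciferase with a fluorescent protein, so that energy from the luciferase reaction is transferred to the fluorophore. This gives bright, colour-shifted light emission without external excitation. Because vinculin is a cytoskeletal adaptor protein that concentrates at focal adhesions and cell–cell junctions, this fusion works as a luminescent marker for those structures. The construct is suited to live-cell luminescence imaging, including multicolour experiments alongside other Nano-lantern colour variants, where avoiding excitation light reduces phototoxicity and autofluorescence background.
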