>Addgene plasmid #65691 | pCNL-N1_vinculin | depositor partial sequence | sequence record 111662 | pCNL-N1
TAGTTATTAATAGTAATCAATTACGGGGTCATTAGTTCATAGCCCATATATGGAGTTCCGCGTTACATAA
CTTACGGTAAATGGCCCGCCTGGCTGACCGCCCAACGACCCCCGCCCATTGACGTCAATAATGACGTATG
TTCCCATAGTAACGCCAATAGGGACTTTCCATTGACGTCAATGGGTGGAGTATTTACGGTAAACTGCCCA
CTTGGCAGTACATCAAGTGTATCATATGCCAAGTACGCCCCCTATTGACGTCAATGACGGTAAATGGCCC
GCCTGGCATTATGCCCAGTACATGACCTTATGGGACTTTCCTACTTGGCAGTACATCTACGTATTAGTCA
TCGCTATTACCATGGTGATGCGGTTTTGGCAGTACATCAATGGGCGTGGATAGCGGTTTGACTCACGGGG
ATTTCCAAGTCTCCACCCCATTGACGTCAATGGGAGTTTGTTTTGGCACCAAAATCAACGGGACTTTCCA
AAATGTCGTAACAACTCCGCCCCATTGACGCAAATGGGCGGTAGGCGTGTACGGTGGGAGGTCTATATAA
GCAGAGCTGGTTTAGTGAACCGTCAGATCCGCTAGCGCTACCGGACTCAGATCTCGAGCTCAAGCTTCGA
ATTCTGCAGTCGACGGTACCGCGGGCCCGGGATCCACCGGTCGCCACCATGGTGAGCAAGGGCGAGGAGC
TGTTCACCGGGGTGGTGCCCATCCTGGTCGAGCTGGACGGCGACGTAAACGGCCACAAGTTCAGCGTGTC
CGGCGAGGGCGAGGGCGATGCCACCTACGGCAAGCTGACCCTGAAGTTCATCTGCACCACCGGCAAGCTG
CCCGTGCCCTGGCCCACCCTCGTGACCACCCTGTCCTGGGGCGTGCAGTGCTTCGCCCGCTACCCCGACC
ACATGAAGCAGCACGACTTCTTCAAGTCCGCCATGCCCGAAGGCTACGTCCAGGAGCGCACCATCTTCTT
CAAGGACGACGGCAACTACAAGACCCGCGCCGAGGTGAAGTTCGAGGGCGACACCCTGGTGAACCGCATC
GAGCTGAAGGGCATCGACTTCAAGGAGGACGGCAACATCCTGGGGCACAAGCTGGAGTACAACTACTTTA
GCGACAACGTCTATATCACCGCCGACAAGCAGAAGAACGGCATCAAGGCCAACTTCAAGATCCGCCACAA
CATCGAGGACGGCGGCGTGCAGCTCGCCGACCACTACCAGCAGAACACCCCCATCGGCGACGGCCCCGTG
CTGCTGCCCGACAACCACTACCTGAGCACCCAGTCCAAGCTGAGCAAAGACCCCAACGAGAAGCGCGATC
ACATGGTCCTGCTGGAGTTCGTGACCGCCGCCGGGGGTACCAAGGTGTACGACCCCGAGCAGAGGAAGAG
GATGATCACCGGCCCCCAGTGGTGGGCCAGGTGCAAGCAGATGAACGTGCTGGACAGCTTCATCAACTAC
TACGACAGCGAGAAGCACGCCGAGAACGCCGTGATCTTCCTGCACGGCAACGCCACTAGCAGCTACCTGT
GGAGGCACGTGGTGCCCCACATCGAGCCCGTGGCCAGGTGCATCATCCCCGATCTGATCGGCATGGGCAA
GAGCGGCAAGAGCGGCAACGGCAGCTACAGGCTGCTGGACCACTACAAGTACCTGACCGCCTGGTTCGAG
CTTCTGAACCTGCCCAAGAAGATCATCTTCGTGGGCCACGACTGGGGCGCCGCCCTGGCCTTCCACTACG
CCTACGAGCACCAGGACAGGATCAAGGCCATCGTGCACATGGAGAGCGTGGTGGACGTGATCGAGAGCTG
GGACGAGTGGCCAGACATCGAGGAGGACATCGCCCTGATCAAGAGCGAGGAGGGCGAGAAGATGGTGCTG
GAGAACAACTTCTTCGTGGAGACCGTGCTGCCCAGCAAGATCATGAGAAAGCTGGAGCCCGAGGAGTTCG
CCGCCTACCTGGAGCCCTTCAAGGAGAAGGGCGAGGTGAGAAGACCCACCCTGAGCTGGCCCAGAGAGAT
CCCCCTGGTGAAGGGCGGCAAGCCCGACGTGGTGCAGATCGTGAGAAACTACAACGCCTACCTGAGAGCC
AGCGACGACCTGCCCAAGCTGTTCATCGAGGGCGACCCCGGCTTCTTCAGCAACGCCATCGTGGAGGGCG
CCAAGAAGTTCCCCAACACCGAGTTCGTGAAGGTGAAGGGCCTGCACTTCCTCCAGGAGGACGCCCCCGA
CGAGATGGGCAAGTACATCAAGAGCTTCGTGGAGAGAGTGCTGAAGAACGAGCAGTAGGCGGCCGCGACT
CTAGATCATAATCAGCCATACCACATTTGTAGAGGTTTTACTTGCTTTAAAAAACCTCCCACACCTCCCC
CTGAACCTGAAACATAAAATGAATGCAATTGTTGTTGTTAACTTGTTTATTGCAGCTTATAATGGTTACA
AATAAAGCAATAGCATCACAAATTTCACAAATAAAGCATTTTTTTCACTGCATTCTAGTTGTGGTTTGTC
CAAACTCATCAATGTATCTTAAGGCGTAAATTGTAAGCGTTAATATTTTGTTAAAATTCGCGTTAAATTT
TTGTTAAATCAGCTCATTTTTTAACCAATAGGCCGAAATCGGCAAAATCCCTTATAAATCAAAAGAATAG
ACCGAGATAGGGT
[37 nt withheld, positions 2674-2710]
AAAGAACGTGGACTCCAACGTCAAAGG
[49 nt withheld, positions 2738-2786]
T
[91 nt withheld, positions 2788-2878]
G
[124 nt withheld, positions 2880-3003]
CAGGTGGCACTTTTCGGGGAAATGTGCGCGGAACCCCTATTTGTTTATTTTTCTAAATACATTCAAATAT
GTATCCGCTCATGAGACAATAACCCTGATAAATGCTTCAATAATATTGAAAAAGGAAGAGTCCTGAGGCG
GAAAGAACCAGCTGTGGAATGTGTGTCAGTTAGGGTGTGGAAAGTCCCCAGGCTCCCCAGCAGGCAGAAG
TATGCAAAGCATGCATCTCAATTAGTCAGCAACCAGGTGTGGAAAGTCCCCAGGCTCCCCAGCAGGCAGA
AGTATGCAAAGCATGCATCTCAATTAGTCAGCAACCATAGTCCCGCCCCTAACTCCGCCCATCCCGCCCC
TAACTCCGCCCAGTTCCGCCCATTCTCCGCCCCATGGCTGACTAATTTTTTTTATTTATGCAGAGGCCGA
GGCCGCCTCGGCCTCTGAGCTATTCCAGAAGTAGTGAGGAGGCTTTTTTGGAGGCCTAGGCTTTTGCAAA
GATCGATCAAGAGACAGGATGAGGATCGTTTCGCATGATTGAACAAGATGGATTGCACGCAGGTTCTCCG
GCCGCTTGGGTGGAGAGGCTATTCGGCTATGACTGGGCACAACAGACAATCGGCTGCTCTGATGCCGCCG
TGTTCCGGCTGTCAGCGCAGGGGCGCCCGGTTCTTTTTGTCAAGACCGACCTGTCCGGTGCCCTGAATGA
ACTGCAAGACGAGGCAGCGCGGCTATCGTGGCTGGCCACGACGGGCGTTCCTTGCGCAGCTGTGCTCGAC
GTTGTCACTGAAGCGGGAAGGGACTGGCTGCTATTGGGCGAAGTGCCGGGGCAGGATCTCCTGTCATCTC
ACCTTGCTCCTGCCGAGAAAGTATCCATCATGGCTGATGCAATGCGGCGGCTGCATACGCTTGATCCGGC
TACCTGCCCATTCGACCACCAAGCGAAACATCGCATCGAGCGAGCACGTACTCGGATGGAAGCCGGTCTT
GTCGATCAGGATGATCTGGACGAAGAGCATCAGGGGCTCGCGCCAGCCGAACTGTTCGCCAGGCTCAAGG
CGAGCATGCCCGACGGCGAGGATCTCGTCGTGACCCATGGCGATGCCTGCTTGCCGAATATCATGGTGGA
AAATGGCCGCTTTTCTGGATTCATCGACTGTGGCCGGCTGGGTGTGGCGGACCGCTATCAGGACATAGCG
TTGGCTACCCGTGATATTGCTGAAGAGCTTGGCGGCGAATGGGCTGACCGCTTCCTCGTGCTTTACGGTA
TCGCCGCTCCCGATTCGCAGCGCATCGCCTTCTATCGCCTTCTTGACGAGTTCTTCTGAGCGGGACTCTG
GGGTTCGAAATGACCGACCAAGCGACGCCCAACCTGCCATCACGAGATTTCGATTCCACCGCCGCCTTCT
ATGAAAGGTTGGGCTTCGGAATCGTTTTCCGGGACGCCGGCTGGATGATCCTCCAGCGCGGGGATCTCAT
GCTGGAGTTCTTCGCCCACCCTAGGGGGAGGCTAACTGAAACACGGAAGGAGACAATACCGGAAGGAACC
CGCGCTATGACGGCAATAAAAAGACAGAATAAAACGCACGGTGTTGGGTCGTTTGTTCATAAACGCGGGG
TTCGGTCCCAGGGCTGGCACTCTGTCGATACCCCACCGAGACCCCATTGGGGCCAATACGCCCGCGTTTC
TTCCTTTTCCCCACCCCACCCCCCAAGTTCGGGTGAAGGCCCAGGGCTCGCAGCCAACGTCGGGGCGGCA
GGCCCTGCCATAGCCTCAGGTTACTCATATATACTTTAGATTGATTTAAAACTTCATTTTTAATTTAAAA
GGATCTAGGTGAAGATCCTTTTTGATAATCTCATGACCAAAATCCCTTAACGTGAGTTTTCGTTCCACTG
AGCGTCAGACCCCGTAGAAAAGATCAAAGGATCTTCTTGAGATCCTTTTTTTCTGCGCGTAATCTGCTGC
TTGCAAACAAAAAAACCACCGCTACCAGCGGTGGTTTGTTTGCCGGATCAAGAGCTACCAACTCTTTTTC
CGAAGGTAACTGGCTTCAGCAGAGCGCAGATACCAAATACTGTCCTTCTAGTGTAGCCGTAGTTAGGCCA
CCACTTCAAGAACTCTGTAGCACCGCCTACATACCTCGCTCTGCTAATCCTGTTACCAGTGGCTGCTGCC
AGTGGCGATAAGTCGTGTCTTACCGGGTTGGACTCAAGACGATAGTTACCGGATAAGGCGCAGCGGTCGG
GCTGAACGGGGGGTTCGTGCACACAGCCCAGCTTGGAGCGAACGACCTACACCGAACTGAGATACCTACA
GCGTGAGCTATGAGAAAGCGCCACGCTTCCCGAAGGGAGAAAGGCGGACAGGTATCCGGTAAGCGGCAGG
GTCGGAACAGGAGAGCGCACGAGGGAGCTTCCAGGGGGAAACGCCTGGTATCTTTATAGTCCTGTCGGGT
TTCGCCACCTCTGACTTGAGCGTCGATTTTTGTGATGCTCGTCAGGGGGGCGGAGCCTATGGAAAAACGC
CAGCAACGCGGCCTTTTTACGGTTCCTGGCCTTTTGCTGGCCTTTTGCTCACATGTTCTTTCCTGCGTTA
TCCCCTGATTCTGTGGATAACCGTATTACCGCCATGCAT
