>Addgene plasmid #65691 | pCNL-N1_vinculin | addgene partial sequence | sequence record 116530 | CMV-F 5'-CGCAAATGGGCGGTAGGCGTG-3'
CTATATAAGCAGAGCTGGTTTAGTGAACCGTCAGATCCGCTAGCGCTACCGGACTCAGATCTCGAGCTCA
AGCTTCGAATTCATGCCGGTGTTTCACACGCGTACGATCGAGAGCATCCTGGAGCCGGTGGCGCAGCAGA
TCTCGCACCTGGTGATTATGCACGAGGAGGGCGAGGTGGACGGCAAAGCCATTCCTGACCTCACCGCGCC
CGTAGCCGCCGTGCAGGCGGCCGTCAGCAACCTCGTCCGGGTTGGAAAAGAGACTGTTCAGACCACTGAG
GATCAGATTCTGAAGAGAGATATGCCACCAGCCTTTATTAAGGTTGAAAATGCTTGCACCAAGCTTGTTC
AGGCAGCCCAGATGCTTCAGTCAGACCCATACTCGGTTCCTGCGCGGGATTACCTCATTGACGGCTCTAG
GGGAATCCTTTCTGGCACATCTGACCTACTGCTTACCTTCGATGAGGCTGAGGTTCGTAAAATTATTAGG
GTTTGCAAAGGAATTTTGGAATATCTTACAGTGGCAGAGGTAGTGGAAACTATGGAAGACTTGGTCACTT
ACACAAAGAATCTTGGGCCAGGAATGACTAAGATGGCCAAAATGATTGATGAGAGACAGCAGGAGTTGAC
TCACCAGGAACACCGTGTGATGTTGGTGAACTCAATGAACACTGTCAAAGAGCTGCTTCCTGTTCTCATT
TCAGCTATGAAGATTTTTGTTACAACCAAAAACTCAAAAAACCAAGGAATAGAAGAAGCTTTGAAAAATC
GAAATTTTACTGTAGAAAAGATGAGTGCTGAAATTAACGAGATCATTCGTGTGTTACAACTCACTTCCTG
GGATGAAGATGCCTGGGCCAGCAAGGACACTGAAGCCATGAAGAGAGCGCTGGCGTCCATAGACTCCAAA
TTGAACCAGGCCAAAGGTTGGCTCCGTGACCCCAATGCCTCCCCAGGGGATGCTGGAGAGCAGGCCATCA
GGCAGATCTTAGATGAAGCTGGAAA
