>Addgene plasmid #65691 | pCNL-N1_vinculin | addgene partial sequence | sequence record 116534 | cy1r 5'-gcgaagcactgcacgccccagg-3'
CGAGGGTGGGCCAGGGCACGGGCAGCTTGCCGGTGGTGCAGATGAACTTCAGGGTCAGCTTGCCGTAGGT
GGCATCGCCCTCGCCCTCGCCGGACACGCTGAACTTGTGGCCGTTTACGTCGCCGTCCAGCTCGACCAGG
ATGGGCACCACCCCGGTGAACAGCTCCTCGCCCTTGCTCACCATGGTGGCGACCGGTGGATCCCGGGCCC
GCGGTACCGTCGACGGCTGGTACCAGGGAGTCTTTCTGACCCAGCGCAGAGTAAAGCCAGCATCTGTTCG
TATTTTGATTGAAGTAGCTTCAGCCTCTCGCACAGTCTCCTTCACAGACTGCATGAGGTTCTGGGCATTA
TGAACCAGCATCTCTGTGGCCTGCTCAGACTCCTCATCACTGATGTTGGTCCGGCCCAGCATAGTGGCCT
TCACTGTGGATAGGATTTTGAGCTGGGTGCTTATAGTTGGGATTCGCTCGCATACCTGTAAGAGATTGGT
TCTAATCCGCTTATCTGTGCACTGCTTGGCAACCTCCTTGGCCAACCTCGTCACCTCATCAGAGGCCTTG
GCGATATCCTTGGCACACTGAATAAGTGCCCGCTTGGTACCACTGCCCCCTCTTACCAGCCGAGACATCT
CTGCCATCAGCAGAGCCATGCGCTTGGCTGCTGCAATGATGTCATTGCCCTTGCTAGACCATTTCCGAGC
TTCATCGTGGAGCTGCCTGGCGGCCATCATCATTGGCTGGTTAATCACCTCACCAGCTTTCTGCTCAGGG
AACTCTTCATCCTTCTCTTCTGGTGGTGGGGGCCTGGGTGGAGGGACTTCACCCTCAGGCAGAGGTGGCT
TAGGAGGAGCCAGCTCATCAGTTAGTCGTAGCTGTTCAAGGTCTGGTGGAGGAGGCGGGAAGTCAGGCTC
CTGAGGTTGGAAGGCTTCTCTGACCTTGGCCACAGCTCCCAGGATCCGATATCCTGAGTCCAGGAAGCTC
TTTTGCAGGCCAGGGTCAGA
